Addgene plasmid #143441: TFORF0813
Purpose: Lentiviral vector for overexpressing transcription factor ORFs with unique 24-bp barcodes. Barcodes facilitate identification of transcription factors in pooled screens.
Depositing lab: Feng Zhang. Depositing organization: Broad Institute. Publication: A transcription factor atlas of directed differentiation. Joung J, Ma S, Tay T, Geiger-Schuller KR, Kirchgatterer PC, Verdine VK, Guo B, Arias-Garcia MA, Allen WE, Singh A, Kuksenko O, Abudayyeh OO, Gootenberg JS, Fu Z, Macrae RK, Buenrostro JD, Regev A, Zhang F. Cell. 2023 Jan 5;186(1):209-229.e26. doi: 10.1016/j.cell.2022.11.026. PubMed 36608654.
Backbone
  Vector backbone: pLX_TRC317
  Backbone manufacturer: Broad Institute Genetic Perturbation Platform
  Backbone size w/o insert (bp): 8264
  Vector type: Mammalian Expression, Lentiviral
  Selectable markers: Puromycin
Growth in bacteria
  Bacterial resistance: Ampicillin, 100 μg/mL
  Growth temperature: 37°C
  Growth strain: NEB Stable
  Copy number: High Copy
Gene/Insert
  Gene/Insert name: CDCA7L
  Species: H. sapiens (human)
  Insert size (bp): 1328
  Entrez Gene: CDCA7L (a.k.a. JPO2, R1, RAM2)
  Promoter: EF1a
  Cloning method: Unknown
  Sequencing primers: 5′ GGGTGGAGACTGAAGTTAGGCCAG; 3′ CACATAGCGTAAAAGGAGCAACATAG
Terms and licenses: Academic/Nonprofit Terms; Industry Terms: Not Available to Industry
Depositor comments: NM_001127371,ENST00000373934 . The transcription factor ORF portion of this plasmid was synthesized by Genewiz. Please test multiple small colonies in case of plasmid recombination. To make this collection available in a timely manner, a portion of this collection was not fully sequenced by Addgene. If an Addgene verified full plasmid sequence is not available, please contact us prior to placing an order to request the full sequence.
How to cite: TFORF0813 was a gift from Feng Zhang (Addgene plasmid # 143441 ; http://n2t.net/addgene:143441 ; RRID:Addgene_143441)
