[The description below was written by a language model from this plasmid's Addgene catalogue record and pLannotate feature annotations shown in this document.]
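Description:
TFORF0813 is a third-generation-style, self-inactivating lentiviral expression plasmid built on the pLX_TRC317 backbone and carrying the human CDCA7L open reading frame (also known as JPO2, R1 or RAM2). It belongs to a large barcoded collection of transcription factor ORFs, in which each clone carries a unique 24-bp barcode so that the factor can be identified by sequencing in pooled overexpression screens. The feature table does not annotate the barcode itself. In bacteria the plasmid is maintained through a high-copy ColE1/pUC-type origin and an ampicillin resistance gene. An f1 origin and remnants of lac, T7 and T3 cloning-vector sequences are also present. The depositor warns that the plasmid can recombine, as is common with LTR-containing vectors.

The viral genome is transcribed from an RSV promoter fused to a truncated HIV-1 5' LTR. This is followed by the Ψ packaging signal with a gag fragment and by the RRE for Rev-dependent nuclear export. Packaging functions must therefore be supplied in trans. Downstream, an SV40 early promoter/origin drives puromycin N-acetyltransferase for selection of transduced mammalian cells, and a cPPT/CTS element aids nuclear import of the reverse-transcribed genome. The EF-1α promoter then provides strong constitutive expression of CDCA7L, which is annotated as a transcriptional regulator that represses MAOA and contributes to MYC-mediated transformation. A short U6 promoter fragment is annotated just after the ORF, and its role is not stated in the record. A WPRE enhances transcript stability and expression, and the ΔU3 3' LTR inactivates the viral promoter after integration. An SV40 polyadenylation signal lies beyond it. The construct is intended for stable CDCA7L overexpression, individually or within pooled transcription factor screens such as directed differentiation studies.
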