Features (pLannotate 1.2.2; 31 found; start..end, strand, type, name):
      5..231     +  promoter       RSV promoter: Rous sarcoma virus enhancer/promoter
    232..412     +  LTR            5' LTR (truncated): truncated 5' long terminal repeat (LTR) from HIV-1
    459..584     +  misc_feature   HIV-1 Ψ: packaging signal of human immunodeficiency virus type 1
    568..931     +  CDS            HIV-1 gag (fragment): gag protein from human immunodeficiency virus 1; gag
   1077..1310    +  misc_feature   RRE: The Rev response element (RRE) of HIV-1 allows for Rev-dependent mRNA export from the nucleus to the cytoplasm.
   1687..1713    +  CDS            Rev (fragment): human immunodeficiency virus 1 (HIV-1) Rev protein; rev; enhances nuclear export of unspliced and incompletely spliced viral mRNAs
   1720..1743    +  promoter       SV40 promoter (fragment): SV40 early promoter
   1744..1815    +  promoter       SV40 promoter (fragment): SV40 enhancer and early promoter
   1839..1974    +  rep_origin     SV40 ori: SV40 origin of replication
   2020..2616    +  CDS            PuroR (fragment): puromycin N-acetyltransferase; pac from Streptomyces; confers resistance to puromycin
   2665..2782    +  misc_feature   cPPT/CTS: central polypurine tract and central termination sequence of HIV-1
   2847..2913    +  CDS            small t antigen (fragment): SV40 (simian virus 40) small t antigen
   2920..4098    +  promoter       EF-1α promoter: strong constitutive promoter for human elongation factor EF-1α
   4115..5338    +  CDS            CDCA7L (fragment): CDA7L_HUMAN - Also known as HR1, JPO2, R1. Experimental evidence at protein level: Swiss-Prot protein existence level 1. Plays a role in transcriptional regulation as a repressor that inhibits monoamine oxidase A (MAOA) activity and gene expression by binding to the promoter. Plays an important oncogenic role in mediating the full transforming effect of MYC in medulloblastoma cells. Involved in apoptotic signaling pathways; May act downstream of P38- kinase and BCL-2, but upstream of CASP3/caspase-3 as well as CCND1/cyclin D1 and E2F1. From Homo sapiens (Human).
   5354..5407    +  promoter       U6 promoter (fragment): RNA polymerase III promoter for human U6 snRNA
   5449..6037    +  misc_feature   WPRE: woodchuck hepatitis virus posttranscriptional regulatory element
   6088..6107    +  misc_feature   cPPT/CTS (fragment): central polypurine tract and central termination sequence of HIV-1
   6109..6342    +  LTR            3' LTR (ΔU3): self-inactivating 3' long terminal repeat (LTR) from HIV-1
   6420..6541    +  polyA_signal   SV40 poly(A) signal: SV40 polyadenylation signal
   6581..6716    +  rep_origin     SV40 ori: SV40 origin of replication
   6737..6755    -  promoter       T7 promoter: promoter for bacteriophage T7 RNA polymerase
   6763..6918    +  CDS            lacZα (fragment): LacZα fragment of β-galactosidase; lacZ fragment
   6923..7351    +  rep_origin     f1 ori (sequence partly withheld): f1 bacteriophage origin of replication; arrow indicates direction of (+) strand synthesis
   7404..7508    +  promoter       AmpR promoter: bla
   7509..8369    +  CDS            AmpR: β-lactamase; bla; confers resistance to ampicillin, carbenicillin, and related antibiotics
   8540..9128    +  rep_origin     ori: high-copy-number ColE1/pMB1/pBR322/pUC origin of replication
   9311..9403    +  CDS            lacI (fragment): lac repressor; lacI; The lac repressor binds to the lac operator to inhibit transcription in E. coli. This inhibition can be relieved by adding lactose or isopropyl-β-D-thiogalactopyranoside (IPTG).
   9416..9437    +  protein_bind   CAP binding site: CAP binding activates transcription in the presence of cAMP. E. coli catabolite activator protein
   9452..9482    +  promoter       lac promoter: promoter for the E. coli lac operon
   9490..9506    +  protein_bind   lac operator: The lac repressor binds to the lac operator to inhibit transcription in E. coli. This inhibition can be relieved by adding lactose or isopropyl-β-D-thiogalactopyranoside (IPTG). lac repressor encoded by lacI
   9551..9569    +  promoter       T3 promoter: promoter for bacteriophage T3 RNA polymerase
>Addgene plasmid #143441 | TFORF0813 | addgene full sequence | sequence record 397896 | Addgene NGS Result
TTAATGTAGTCTTATGCAATACTCTTGTAGTCTTGCAACATGGTAACGATGAGTTAGCAACATGCCTTAC
AAGGAGAGAAAAAGCACCGTGCATGCCGATTGGTGGAAGTAAGGTGGTACGATCGTGCCTTATTAGGAAG
GCAACAGACGGGTCTGACATGGATTGGACGAACCACTGAATTGCCGCATTGCAGAGATATTGTATTTAAG
TGCCTAGCTCGATACATAAACGGGTCTCTCTGGTTAGACCAGATCTGAGCCTGGGAGCTCTCTGGCTAAC
TAGGGAACCCACTGCTTAAGCCTCAATAAAGCTTGCCTTGAGTGCTTCAAGTAGTGTGTGCCCGTCTGTT
GTGTGACTCTGGTAACTAGAGATCCCTCAGACCCTTTTAGTCAGTGTGGAAAATCTCTAGCAGTGGCGCC
CGAACAGGGACTTGAAAGCGAAAGGGAAACCAGAGGAGCTCTCTCGACGCAGGACTCGGCTTGCTGAAGC
GCGCACGGCAAGAGGCGAGGGGCGGCGACTGGTGAGTACGCCAAAAATTTTGACTAGCGGAGGCTAGAAG
GAGAGAGATGGGTGCGAGAGCGTCAGTATTAAGCGGGGGAGAATTAGATCGCGATGGGAAAAAATTCGGT
TAAGGCCAGGGGGAAAGAAAAAATATAAATTAAAACATATAGTATGGGCAAGCAGGGAGCTAGAACGATT
CGCAGTTAATCCTGGCCTGTTAGAAACATCAGAAGGCTGTAGACAAATACTGGGACAGCTACAACCATCC
CTTCAGACAGGATCAGAAGAACTTAGATCATTATATAATACAGTAGCAACCCTCTATTGTGTGCATCAAA
GGATAGAGATAAAAGACACCAAGGAAGCTTTAGACAAGATAGAGGAAGAGCAAAACAAAAGTAAGACCAC
CGCACAGCAAGCGGCCGCTGATCTTCAGACCTGGAGGAGGAGATATGAGGGACAATTGGAGAAGTGAATT
ATATAAATATAAAGTAGTAAAAATTGAACCATTAGGAGTAGCACCCACCAAGGCAAAGAGAAGAGTGGTG
CAGAGAGAAAAAAGAGCAGTGGGAATAGGAGCTTTGTTCCTTGGGTTCTTGGGAGCAGCAGGAAGCACTA
TGGGCGCAGCGTCAATGACGCTGACGGTACAGGCCAGACAATTATTGTCTGGTATAGTGCAGCAGCAGAA
CAATTTGCTGAGGGCTATTGAGGCGCAACAGCATCTGTTGCAACTCACAGTCTGGGGCATCAAGCAGCTC
CAGGCAAGAATCCTGGCTGTGGAAAGATACCTAAAGGATCAACAGCTCCTGGGGATTTGGGGTTGCTCTG
GAAAACTCATTTGCACCACTGCTGTGCCTTGGAATGCTAGTTGGAGTAATAAATCTCTGGAACAGATTTG
GAATCACACGACCTGGATGGAGTGGGACAGAGAAATTAACAATTACACAAGCTTAATACACTCCTTAATT
GAAGAATCGCAAAACCAGCAAGAAAAGAATGAACAAGAATTATTGGAATTAGATAAATGGGCAAGTTTGT
GGAATTGGTTTAACATAACAAATTGGCTGTGGTATATAAAATTATTCATAATGATAGTAGGAGGCTTGGT
AGGTTTAAGAATAGTTTTTGCTGTACTTTCTATAGTGAATAGAGTTAGGCAGGGATATTCACCATTATCG
TTTCAGACCCACCTCCCAACCCCGAGGGGACCCATGCATTGCATCTCAATTAGTCAGCAACCAGGTGTGG
AAAGTCCCCAGGCTCCCCAGCAGGCAGAAGTATGCAAAGCATGCGTCTCAATTAGTCAGCAACCATAGTC
CCGCCCCTAACTCCGCCCATCCCGCCCCTAACTCCGCCCAGTTCCGCCCATTCTCCGCCCCATGGCTGAC
TAATTTTTTTTATTTATGCAGAGGCCGAGGCCGCCTCGGCCTCTGAGCTATTCCAGAAGTAGTGAGGAGG
CTTTTTTGGAGGCCTAGGCTTTTGCAAAAAGCTTTCTAGAGGTACCACCGGAGCTTACCATGACCGAGTA
CAAGCCCACGGTGCGCCTCGCCACCCGCGACGACGTCCCCAGGGCCGTACGCACCCTCGCCGCCGCGTTC
GCCGACTACCCCGCCACGCGCCACACCGTCGATCCGGACCGCCACATCGAGCGGGTCACCGAGCTGCAAG
AACTCTTCCTCACGCGCGTCGGGCTCGACATCGGCAAGGTGTGGGTCGCGGACGACGGCGCCGCCGTGGC
GGTCTGGACCACGCCGGAGAGCGTCGAAGCGGGGGCGGTGTTCGCCGAGATCGGCCCGCGCATGGCCGAG
TTGAGCGGTTCCCGGCTGGCCGCGCAGCAACAGATGGAAGGCCTCCTGGCGCCGCACCGGCCCAAGGAGC
CCGCGTGGTTCCTGGCCACCGTCGGCGTCTCGCCCGACCACCAGGGCAAGGGTCTGGGCAGCGCCGTCGT
GCTCCCCGGAGTGGAGGCGGCCGAGCGCGCCGGGGTGCCCGCCTTCCTGGAGACCTCCGCGCCCCGCAAC
CTCCCCTTCTACGAGCGGCTCGGCTTCACCGTCACCGCCGACGTCGAGGTGCCCGAAGGACCGCGCACCT
GGTGCATGACCCGCAAGCCCGGTGCCAGTTAACGAATTCTAGATCTTGAGACAAATGGCAGTATTCATCC
ACAATTTTAAAAGAAAAGGGGGGATTGGGGGGTACAGTGCAGGGGAAAGAATAGTAGACATAATAGCAAC
AGACATACAAACTAAAGAATTACAAAAACAAATTACAAAAATTCAAAATTTTCGGGTTTATTACAGGGAC
AGCAGAGATCCACTTTGGCGCCGGCTCGAGGCCTGCAGGTGCAAAGATGGATAAAGTTTTAAACAGAGAG
GAATCTTTGCAGCTAATGGACCTTCTAGGTCTTGAAAGGAGTGGGAATTGGCTCCGGTGCCCGTCAGTGG
GCAGAGCGCACATCGCCCACAGTCCCCGAGAAGTTGGGGGGAGGGGTCGGCAATTGAACCGGTGCCTAGA
GAAGGTGGCGCGGGGTAAACTGGGAAAGTGATGTCGTGTACTGGCTCCGCCTTTTTCCCGAGGGTGGGGG
AGAACCGTATATAAGTGCAGTAGTCGCCGTGAACGTTCTTTTTCGCAACGGGTTTGCCGCCAGAACACAG
GTAAGTGCCGTGTGTGGTTCCCGCGGGCCTGGCCTCTTTACGGGTTATGGCCCTTGCGTGCCTTGAATTA
CTTCCACCTGGCTGCAGTACGTGATTCTTGATCCCGAGCTTCGGGTTGGAAGTGGGTGGGAGAGTTCGAG
GCCTTGCGCTTAAGGAGCCCCTTCGCCTCGTGCTTGAGTTGAGGCCTGGCCTGGGCGCTGGGGCCGCCGC
GTGCGAATCTGGTGGCACCTTCGCGCCTGTCTCGCTGCTTTCGATAAGTCTCTAGCCATTTAAAATTTTT
GATGACCTGCTGCGACGCTTTTTTTCTGGCAAGATAGTCTTGTAAATGCGGGCCAAGATCTGCACACTGG
TATTTCGGTTTTTGGGGCCGCGGGCGGCGACGGGGCCCGTGCGTCCCAGCGCACATGTTCGGCGAGGCGG
GGCCTGCGAGCGCGGCCACCGAGAATCGGACGGGGGTAGTCTCAAGCTGGCCGGCCTGCTCTGGTGCCTG
GCCTCGCGCCGCCGTGTATCGCCCCGCCCTGGGCGGCAAGGCTGGCCCGGTCGGCACCAGTTGCGTGAGC
GGAAAGATGGCCGCTTCCCGGCCCTGCTGCAGGGAGCTCAAAATGGAGGACGCGGCGCTCGGGAGAGCGG
GCGGGTGAGTCACCCACACAAAGGAAAAGGGCCTTTCCGTCCTCAGCCGTCGCTTCATGTGACTCCACGG
AGTACCGGGCGCCGTCCAGGCACCTCGATTAGTTCTCGAGCTTTTGGAGTACGTCGTCTTTAGGTTGGGG
GGAGGGGTTTTATGCGATGGAGTTTCCCCACACTGAGTGGGTGGAGACTGAAGTTAGGCCAGCTTGGCAC
TTGATGTAATTCTCCTTGGAATTTGCCCTTTTTGAGTTTGGATCTTGGTTCATTCTCAAGCCTCAGACAG
TGGTTCAAAGTTTTTTTCTTCCATTTCAGGTGTCGTGAGGCTAGCACCGCCACCATGGAGTTGGCGACTC
GCTACCAGATCCCTAAAGAAGTGGCTGACATCTTTAACGCCCCCAGTGATGATGAAGAGTTTGTTGGCTT
CCGAGATGATGTTCCCATGGAAACCCTCTCGTCAGAGGAGAGCTGCGATAGTTTTGACTCACTAGAGTCA
GGGAAACAGGTCGTGGAGTCAGATTTGAGTGATGATGGCAAAGCATCTTTGGTGAGCGAGGAAGAGGAAG
ATGAAGAAGAAGATAAGGCTACCCCTAGAAGAAGCAGGTCTAGAAGAAGTAGTATTGGTCTTCGAGTAGC
CTTTCAGTTCCCCACCAAGAAGCTGGCCAACAAACCAGATAAAAACAGTTCTTCCGAGCAGTTGTTTTCT
AGCGCACGCTTACAGAATGAGAAAAAAACAATTCTTGAAAGAAAGAAAGACTGTAGACAGGTGATACAAA
GGGAAGATTCTACCTCTGAGTCTGAGGATGACTCTCGGGATGAGAGCCAGGAGAGTTCAGATGCTTTGCT
GAAAAGGACCATGAACATCAAGGAGAACAAAGCCATGCTTGCCCAGTTATTGGCGGAATTGAACTCGATG
CCAGATTTCTTCCCAGTACGAACCCCAACCTCAGCTTCTAGGAAGAAGACAGTGAGGCGGGCCTTCTCGG
AGGGACAGATCACGCGGCGTATGAACCCAACCCGGAGTGCGCGGCCTCCTGAGAAGTTTGCTCTAGAGAA
CTTCACTGTCTCAGCCGCTAAATTTGCGGAAGAGTTTTACAGCTTCCGAAGAAGGAAGACAATTGGGGGG
AAATGCCGGGAGTACAGACGACGTCACCGTATATCTTCTTTTCGGCCAGTGGAGGATATCACCGAAGAGG
ACTTAGAAAATGTTGCCATAACTGTTCGAGATAAAATCTATGATAAAGTTCTGGGTAACACGTGCCATCA
GTGTCGACAAAAGACCATCGACACCAAGACAGTGTGTCGGAACCAGGGTTGCTGTGGTGTGCGAGGACAG
TTCTGTGGACCATGCCTGCGGAACCGCTATGGGGAGGATGTCAGATCGGCATTGCTGGACCCGGATTGGG
TGTGTCCCCCCTGTCGTGGGATCTGCAATTGCAGCTACTGTCGGAAGCGTGACGGCCGCTGTGCCACAGG
AATCCTCATTCATCTGGCCAAGTTTTATGGTTATGACAATGTTAAGGAATATCTGGAGAGCTTACAAAAG
GAGCTGGTAGAAGACAATTAGTAATGAACTAGTCCGTAACTTGAAAGTATTTCGATTTCTTGGCTTTATA
TATCTTGTGGAAAGGACGAACGAACTTCTGGTCTGTATAAGCTACGCGTTAAGTCGACAATCAACCTCTG
GATTACAAAATTTGTGAAAGATTGACTGGTATTCTTAACTATGTTGCTCCTTTTACGCTATGTGGATACG
CTGCTTTAATGCCTTTGTATCATGCTATTGCTTCCCGTATGGCTTTCATTTTCTCCTCCTTGTATAAATC
CTGGTTGCTGTCTCTTTATGAGGAGTTGTGGCCCGTTGTCAGGCAACGTGGCGTGGTGTGCACTGTGTTT
GCTGACGCAACCCCCACTGGTTGGGGCATTGCCACCACCTGTCAGCTCCTTTCCGGGACTTTCGCTTTCC
CCCTCCCTATTGCCACGGCGGAACTCATCGCCGCCTGCCTTGCCCGCTGCTGGACAGGGGCTCGGCTGTT
GGGCACTGACAATTCCGTGGTGTTGTCGGGGAAATCATCGTCCTTTCCTTGGCTGCTCGCCTGTGTTGCC
ACCTGGATTCTGCGCGGGACGTCCTTCTGCTACGTCCCTTCGGCCCTCAATCCAGCGGACCTTCCTTCCC
GCGGCCTGCTGCCGGCTCTGCGGCCTCTTCCGCGTCTTCGCCTTCGCCCTCAGACGAGTCGGATCTCCCT
TTGGGCCGCCTCCCCGCGTCGACTTTAAGACCAATGACTTACAAGGCAGCTGTAGATCTTAGCCACTTTT
TAAAAGAAAAGGGGGGACTGGAAGGGCTAATTCACTCCCAACGAAGACAAGATCTGCTTTTTGCTTGTAC
TGGGTCTCTCTGGTTAGACCAGATCTGAGCCTGGGAGCTCTCTGGCTAACTAGGGAACCCACTGCTTAAG
CCTCAATAAAGCTTGCCTTGAGTGCTTCAAGTAGTGTGTGCCCGTCTGTTGTGTGACTCTGGTAACTAGA
GATCCCTCAGACCCTTTTAGTCAGTGTGGAAAATCTCTAGCAGTACGTATAGTAGTTCATGTCATCTTAT
TATTCAGTATTTATAACTTGCAAAGAAATGAATATCAGAGAGTGAGAGGAACTTGTTTATTGCAGCTTAT
AATGGTTACAAATAAAGCAATAGCATCACAAATTTCACAAATAAAGCATTTTTTTCACTGCATTCTAGTT
GTGGTTTGTCCAAACTCATCAATGTATCTTATCATGTCTGGCTCTAGCTATCCCGCCCCTAACTCCGCCC
ATCCCGCCCCTAACTCCGCCCAGTTCCGCCCATTCTCCGCCCCATGGCTGACTAATTTTTTTTATTTATG
CAGAGGCCGAGGCCGCCTCGGCCTCTGAGCTATTCCAGAAGTAGTGAGGAGGCTTTTTTGGAGGCCTAGG
GACGTACCCAATTCGCCCTATAGTGAGTCGTATTACGCGCGCTCACTGGCCGTCGTTTTACAACGTCGTG
ACTGGGAAAACCCTGGCGTTACCCAACTTAATCGCCTTGCAGCACATCCCCCTTTCGCCAGCTGGCGTAA
TAGCGAAGAGGCCCGCACCGATCGCCCTTCCCAACAGTTGCGCAGCCTGAATGGCGAATGGG
[124 nt withheld, positions 6923-7046]
C
[91 nt withheld, positions 7048-7138]
A
[49 nt withheld, positions 7140-7188]
CCTTTGACGTTGGAGTCCACGTTCTTT
[37 nt withheld, positions 7216-7252]
ACCCTATCTCGGTCTATTCTTTTGATTTATAAGGGATTTTGCCGATTTCGGCCTATTGGTTAAAAAATGA
GCTGATTTAACAAAAATTTAACGCGAATTTTAACAAAATATTAACGCTTACAATTTAGGTGGCACTTTTC
GGGGAAATGTGCGCGGAACCCCTATTTGTTTATTTTTCTAAATACATTCAAATATGTATCCGCTCATGAG
ACAATAACCCTGATAAATGCTTCAATAATATTGAAAAAGGAAGAGTATGAGTATTCAACATTTCCGTGTC
GCCCTTATTCCCTTTTTTGCGGCATTTTGCCTTCCTGTTTTTGCTCACCCAGAAACGCTGGTGAAAGTAA
AAGATGCTGAAGATCAGTTGGGTGCACGAGTGGGTTACATCGAACTGGATCTCAACAGCGGTAAGATCCT
TGAGAGTTTTCGCCCCGAAGAACGTTTTCCAATGATGAGCACTTTTAAAGTTCTGCTATGTGGCGCGGTA
TTATCCCGTATTGACGCCGGGCAAGAGCAACTCGGTCGCCGCATACACTATTCTCAGAATGACTTGGTTG
AGTACTCACCAGTCACAGAAAAGCATCTTACGGATGGCATGACAGTAAGAGAATTATGCAGTGCTGCCAT
AACCATGAGTGATAACACTGCGGCCAACTTACTTCTGACAACGATCGGAGGACCGAAGGAGCTAACCGCT
TTTTTGCACAACATGGGGGATCATGTAACTCGCCTTGATCGTTGGGAACCGGAGCTGAATGAAGCCATAC
CAAACGACGAGCGTGACACCACGATGCCTGTAGCAATGGCAACAACGTTGCGCAAACTATTAACTGGCGA
ACTACTTACTCTAGCTTCCCGGCAACAATTAATAGACTGGATGGAGGCGGATAAAGTTGCAGGACCACTT
CTGCGCTCGGCCCTTCCGGCTGGCTGGTTTATTGCTGATAAATCTGGAGCCGGTGAGCGTGGGTCTCGCG
GTATCATTGCAGCACTGGGGCCAGATGGTAAGCCCTCCCGTATCGTAGTTATCTACACGACGGGGAGTCA
GGCAACTATGGATGAACGAAATAGACAGATCGCTGAGATAGGTGCCTCACTGATTAAGCATTGGTAACTG
TCAGACCAAGTTTACTCATATATACTTTAGATTGATTTAAAACTTCATTTTTAATTTAAAAGGATCTAGG
TGAAGATCCTTTTTGATAATCTCATGACCAAAATCCCTTAACGTGAGTTTTCGTTCCACTGAGCGTCAGA
CCCCGTAGAAAAGATCAAAGGATCTTCTTGAGATCCTTTTTTTCTGCGCGTAATCTGCTGCTTGCAAACA
AAAAAACCACCGCTACCAGCGGTGGTTTGTTTGCCGGATCAAGAGCTACCAACTCTTTTTCCGAAGGTAA
CTGGCTTCAGCAGAGCGCAGATACCAAATACTGTTCTTCTAGTGTAGCCGTAGTTAGGCCACCACTTCAA
GAACTCTGTAGCACCGCCTACATACCTCGCTCTGCTAATCCTGTTACCAGTGGCTGCTGCCAGTGGCGAT
AAGTCGTGTCTTACCGGGTTGGACTCAAGACGATAGTTACCGGATAAGGCGCAGCGGTCGGGCTGAACGG
GGGGTTCGTGCACACAGCCCAGCTTGGAGCGAACGACCTACACCGAACTGAGATACCTACAGCGTGAGCT
ATGAGAAAGCGCCACGCTTCCCGAAGGGAGAAAGGCGGACAGGTATCCGGTAAGCGGCAGGGTCGGAACA
GGAGAGCGCACGAGGGAGCTTCCAGGGGGAAACGCCTGGTATCTTTATAGTCCTGTCGGGTTTCGCCACC
TCTGACTTGAGCGTCGATTTTTGTGATGCTCGTCAGGGGGGCGGAGCCTATGGAAAAACGCCAGCAACGC
GGCCTTTTTACGGTTCCTGGCCTTTTGCTGGCCTTTTGCTCACATGTTCTTTCCTGCGTTATCCCCTGAT
TCTGTGGATAACCGTATTACCGCCTTTGAGTGAGCTGATACCGCTCGCCGCAGCCGAACGACCGAGCGCA
GCGAGTCAGTGAGCGAGGAAGCGGAAGAGCGCCCAATACGCAAACCGCCTCTCCCCGCGCGTTGGCCGAT
TCATTAATGCAGCTGGCACGACAGGTTTCCCGACTGGAAAGCGGGCAGTGAGCGCAACGCAATTAATGTG
AGTTAGCTCACTCATTAGGCACCCCAGGCTTTACACTTTATGCTTCCGGCTCGTATGTTGTGTGGAATTG
TGAGCGGATAACAATTTCACACAGGAAACAGCTATGACCATGATTACGCCAAGCGCGCAATTAACCCTCA
CTAAAGGGAACAAAAGCTGGAGCTGCAAGC
