>Addgene plasmid #143441 | TFORF0813 | depositor partial sequence | sequence record 282461 | Insert
ACCGCCACCATGGAGTTGGCGACTCGCTACCAGATCCCTAAAGAAGTGGCTGACATCTTTAACGCCCCCA
GTGATGATGAAGAGTTTGTTGGCTTCCGAGATGATGTTCCCATGGAAACCCTCTCGTCAGAGGAGAGCTG
CGATAGTTTTGACTCACTAGAGTCAGGGAAACAGGTCGTGGAGTCAGATTTGAGTGATGATGGCAAAGCA
TCTTTGGTGAGCGAGGAAGAGGAAGATGAAGAAGAAGATAAGGCTACCCCTAGAAGAAGCAGGTCTAGAA
GAAGTAGTATTGGTCTTCGAGTAGCCTTTCAGTTCCCCACCAAGAAGCTGGCCAACAAACCAGATAAAAA
CAGTTCTTCCGAGCAGTTGTTTTCTAGCGCACGCTTACAGAATGAGAAAAAAACAATTCTTGAAAGAAAG
AAAGACTGTAGACAGGTGATACAAAGGGAAGATTCTACCTCTGAGTCTGAGGATGACTCTCGGGATGAGA
GCCAGGAGAGTTCAGATGCTTTGCTGAAAAGGACCATGAACATCAAGGAGAACAAAGCCATGCTTGCCCA
GTTATTGGCGGAATTGAACTCGATGCCAGATTTCTTCCCAGTACGAACCCCAACCTCAGCTTCTAGGAAG
AAGACAGTGAGGCGGGCCTTCTCGGAGGGACAGATCACGCGGCGTATGAACCCAACCCGGAGTGCGCGGC
CTCCTGAGAAGTTTGCTCTAGAGAACTTCACTGTCTCAGCCGCTAAATTTGCGGAAGAGTTTTACAGCTT
CCGAAGAAGGAAGACAATTGGGGGGAAATGCCGGGAGTACAGACGACGTCACCGTATATCTTCTTTTCGG
CCAGTGGAGGATATCACCGAAGAGGACTTAGAAAATGTTGCCATAACTGTTCGAGATAAAATCTATGATA
AAGTTCTGGGTAACACGTGCCATCAGTGTCGACAAAAGACCATCGACACCAAGACAGTGTGTCGGAACCA
GGGTTGCTGTGGTGTGCGAGGACAGTTCTGTGGACCATGCCTGCGGAACCGCTATGGGGAGGATGTCAGA
TCGGCATTGCTGGACCCGGATTGGGTGTGTCCCCCCTGTCGTGGGATCTGCAATTGCAGCTACTGTCGGA
AGCGTGACGGCCGCTGTGCCACAGGAATCCTCATTCATCTGGCCAAGTTTTATGGTTATGACAATGTTAA
GGAATATCTGGAGAGCTTACAAAAGGAGCTGGTAGAAGACAATTAGTAATGAACTAGTCCGTAACTTGAA
AGTATTTCGATTTCTTGGCTTTATATATCTTGTGGAAAGGACGAACGAACTTCTGGTCTGTATAAGCT
