>Addgene plasmid #143441 | TFORF0813 | depositor partial sequence | sequence record 282462 | Barcode
ACGAACTTCTGGTCTGTATAAGCT
